Addgene plasmid #249820: pGLU_70
Purpose: RS421 library variant 13467
Depositing lab: Nili Ostrov. Depositing organization: Cultivarium, Convergent Research. Publication: A scalable transposon mutagenesis system for non-model bacteria. Gilbert C, Leung J, Crits-Christoph A, Kang SC, Esmurria A, Fenn K, Brumwell SL, Martin-Moldes Z, Mendler K, Barnum TP, Nguyen M-A, Lee HH, Ostrov N. bioRxiv 2025.12.22.696024 10.64898/2025.12.22.696024.
Backbone
  Vector backbone: N/A
  Vector type: Synthetic Biology
Growth in bacteria
  Bacterial resistance: Chloramphenicol, 25 μg/mL
  Growth temperature: 37°C
  Growth strain: DH5alpha
  Copy number: High Copy
Gene/Insert
  Gene/Insert name: 13467_[abr]
  Species: Burkholderia pseudomallei 1710b
  Mutation: N/A
  Cloning method: Other
Terms and licenses: Academic/Nonprofit Terms; Industry Terms: Not Available to Industry
How to cite: pGLU_70 was a gift from Nili Ostrov (Addgene plasmid # 249820 ; http://n2t.net/addgene:249820 ; RRID:Addgene_249820)
