[The description below was written by a language model from this plasmid's Addgene catalogue record and pLannotate feature annotations shown in this document.]
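Description:
pGLU_70 is a small (about 2.3 kb) synthetic-biology plasmid that carries one member of a sequence library, recorded as variant 13467 of the RS421 library. No named backbone is given in the record. The annotated features describe a minimal E. coli cloning vector. It has a high-copy ColE1/pMB1/pUC-type origin of replication and a chloramphenicol acetyltransferase (cat) gene driven by its native cat promoter and followed by the phage lambda t0 transcription terminator. This matches the catalogue's listing of chloramphenicol selection and high copy number in a standard cloning strain. A partial lac operator and a short lacZα fragment are also detected. These are most likely remnants of a lacZα-based cloning site and not functional regulatory or reporter elements.

The insert is listed as "13467_[abr]", derived from Burkholderia pseudomallei 1710b, with no mutation noted. The annotation tool did not recognise any feature corresponding to the insert, so it presumably lies in one of the unannotated stretches between the vector elements. The record does not state the insert's nature, length or function, including whether it is a promoter, another regulatory part or a coding fragment, and it does not explain the "[abr]" label. The associated work concerns a scalable transposon mutagenesis system for non-model bacteria. This suggests the plasmid is an individually archived library part connected to developing or testing genetic tools for such organisms, but its specific role in that system is not described. No transposase, transposon ends, conjugation origin or broad-host-range replicon appears in the feature table.
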