Features (pLannotate 1.2.2; 6 found; start..end, strand, type, name):
    379..394     -  protein_bind   lac operator (fragment): The lac repressor binds to the lac operator to inhibit transcription in E. coli. This inhibition can be relieved by adding lactose or isopropyl-β-D-thiogalactopyranoside (IPTG). lac repressor encoded by lacI
    545..1133    -  rep_origin     ori: high-copy-number ColE1/pMB1/pBR322/pUC origin of replication
   1266..1360    -  terminator     lambda t0 terminator: transcription terminator from phage lambda
   1384..2040    -  CDS            cat: CAT_ECOLX - Experimental evidence at protein level: Swiss-Prot protein existence level 1. This enzyme is an effector of chloramphenicol resistance in bacteria. From Escherichia coli. This protein is used as a marker in many commonly used cloning vectors, such as pACYC184.
   2041..2143    -  promoter       cat promoter: promoter of the E. coli cat gene encoding chloramphenicol acetyltransferase
   2218..2261    -  CDS            lacZα (fragment): LacZα fragment of β-galactosidase; lacZ fragment
>Addgene plasmid #249820 | pGLU_70 | addgene full sequence | sequence record 498527 | Addgene NGS Result
GTGACTCAGGTCTCACGTACGGCGTGAGTAGACGAAAACGTTCCGCAGCCACACGCCGTGTGAAGCTGGC
GCCAAATCGAAGCCCGTTCAGGCATGCCTGAACGGGCTTTTTGTTTTGCGCCCGTGAGCTGCTGCGAACG
GTGCCGCATGCCGCTGCCGCATGCGTGCAAATGGGCATTGCAACGCGCGCGGGCTGCGCTATCGTGGCGG
TGACGCAGGTTTTGCGAATATGCCAATGTGAGACCGGGATTCACATTGGATACGAGATCCGTAGATTGAT
AAGAGGACACGGAATATCCCAGGCTAGGTGGAGGCTCAGTGATGATAAGTCTGCGATGGTGGATGCATGT
GTCATGGTCATAGCTGTTTCCTGTGTGAAATTGTTATCCGCTCAGAGGGCACAATCCTATTCCGCGCTAT
CCGACAATCTCCAAGACATTAGGTGGAGTTCAGTTCGGCGTATGGCATATGTCGCTGGAAAGAACATGTG
AGCAAAAGGCCAGCAAAAGGCCAGGAACCGTAAAAAGGCCGCGTTGCTGGCGTTTTTCCATAGGCTCCGC
CCCCCTGACGAGCATCACAAAAATCGACGCTCAAGTCAGAGGTGGCGAAACCCGACAGGACTATAAAGAT
ACCAGGCGTTTCCCCCTGGAAGCTCCCTCGTGCGCTCTCCTGTTCCGACCCTGCCGCTTACCGGATACCT
GTCCGCCTTTCTCCCTTCGGGAAGCGTGGCGCTTTCTCATAGCTCACGCTGTAGGTATCTCAGTTCGGTG
TAGGTCGTTCGCTCCAAGCTGGGCTGTGTGCACGAACCCCCCGTTCAGCCCGACCGCTGCGCCTTATCCG
GTAACTATCGTCTTGAGTCCAACCCGGTAAGACACGACTTATCGCCACTGGCAGCAGCCACTGGTAACAG
GATTAGCAGAGCGAGGTATGTAGGCGGTGCTACAGAGTTCTTGAAGTGGTGGCCTAACTACGGCTACACT
AGAAGAACAGTATTTGGTATCTGCGCTCTGCTGAAGCCAGTTACCTTCGGAAAAAGAGTTGGTAGCTCTT
GATCCGGCAAACAAACCACCGCTGGTAGCGGTGGTTTTTTTGTTTGCAAGCAGCAGATTACGCGCAGAAA
AAAAGGATCTCAAGAAGATCCTTTGATCTTTTCTACGGGGTCTGACGCTCTATTCAACAAAGCCGCCGTC
CCGTCAAGTCAGCGTAAATGGGTAGGGGGCTTCAAATCGTCCCCCCATACGATATAAGTTGTTACTAGTG
CTTGGATTCTCACCAATAAAAAACGCCCGGCGGCAACCGAGCGTTCTGAACAAATCCAGATGGAGTTCTG
AGGTCATTACTGGATCTATCAACAGGAGTCCAAGCGAGCTCGATATCAAATTACGCCCCGCCCTGCCACT
CATCGCAGTACTGTTGTAATTCATTAAGCATTCTGCCGACATGGAAGCCATCACAAACGGCATGATGAAC
CTGAATCGCCAGCGGCATCAGCACCTTGTCGCCTTGCGTATAATATTTGCCCATGGTGAAAACGGGGGCG
AAGAAGTTGTCCATATTGGCCACGTTTAAATCAAAACTGGTGAAACTCACCCAGGGATTGGCTGAGACGA
AAAACATATTCTCAATAAACCCTTTAGGGAAATAGGCCAGGTTTTCACCGTAACACGCCACATCTTGCGA
ATATATGTGTAGAAACTGCCGGAAATCGTCGTGGTATTCACTCCAGAGCGATGAAAACGTTTCAGTTTGC
TCATGGAAAACGGTGTAACAAGGGTGAACACTATCCCATATCACCAGCTCACCGTCTTTCATTGCCATAC
GAAATTCCGGATGAGCATTCATCAGGCGGGCAAGAATGTGAATAAAGGCCGGATAAAACTTGTGCTTATT
TTTCTTTACGGTCTTTAAAAAGGCCGTAATATCCAGCTGAACGGTCTGGTTATAGGTACATTGAGCAACT
GACTGAAATGCCTCAAAATGTTCTTTACGATGCCATTGGGATATATCAACGGTGGTATATCCAGTGATTT
TTTTCTCCATTTTAGCTTCCTTAGCTCCTGAAAATCTCGATAACTCAAAAAATACGCCCGGTAGTGATCT
TATTTCATTATGGTGAAAGTTGGAACCTCTTACGTGCCGATCAACGTCTCATTGATACCTGAAACAAAAC
CCATCGTACGGCCAAGGAAGTCTCCAATAACTGTGATCCACCACAAGCGCCAGGGTTTTCCCAGTCACGA
CGTTGTAAAACGACGGCCAGTCATGCATAATCCGCACGCATCTGGAATAAGGAAGTGCCATTCCGCCTGA
CCT
